>Addgene plasmid #76403 | PRKCI gRNA (BRDN0001162218) | addgene full sequence | sequence record 185772 | Addgene Assembled Sequence
CCCGGGTGCAAAGATGGATAAAGTTTTAAACAGAGAGGAATCTTTGCAGCTAATGGACCTTCTAGGTCTT
GAAAGGAGTGGGAATTGGCTCCGGTGCCCGTCAGTGGGCAGAGCGCACATCGCCCACAGTCCCCGAGAAG
TTGGGGGGAGGGGTCGGCAATTGATCCGGTGCCTAGAGAAGGTGGCGCGGGGTAAACTGGGAAAGTGATG
TCGTGTACTGGCTCCGCCTTTTTCCCGAGGGTGGGGGAGAACCGTATATAAGTGCAGTAGTCGCCGTGAA
CGTTCTTTTTCGCAACGGGTTTGCCGCCAGAACACAGGTAAGTGCCGTGTGTGGTTCCCGCGGGCCTGGC
CTCTTTACGGGTTATGGCCCTTGCGTGCCTTGAATTACTTCCACCTGGCTGCAGTACGTGATTCTTGATC
CCGAGCTTCGGGTTGGAAGTGGGTGGGAGAGTTCGAGGCCTTGCGCTTAAGGAGCCCCTTCGCCTCGTGC
TTGAGTTGAGGCCTGGCCTGGGCGCTGGGGCCGCCGCGTGCGAATCTGGTGGCACCTTCGCGCCTGTCTC
GCTGCTTTCGATAAGTCTCTAGCCATTTAAAATTTTTGATGACCTGCTGCGACGCTTTTTTTCTGGCAAG
ATAGTCTTGTAAATGCGGGCCAAGATCTGCACACTGGTATTTCGGTTTTTGGGGCCGCGGGCGGCGACGG
GGCCCGTGCGTCCCAGCGCACATGTTCGGCGAGGCGGGGCCTGCGAGCGCGGCCACCGAGAATCGGACGG
GGGTAGTCTCAAGCTGGCCGGCCTGCTCTGGTGCCTGGCCTCGCGCCGCCGTGTATCGCCCCGCCCTGGG
CGGCAAGGCTGGCCCGGTCGGCACCAGTTGCGTGAGCGGAAAGATGGCCGCTTCCCGGCCCTGCTGCAGG
GAGCTCAAAATGGAGGACGCGGCGCTCGGGAGAGCGGGCGGGTGAGTCACCCACACAAAGGAAAAGGGCC
TTTCCGTCCTCAGCCGTCGCTTCATGTGACTCCACGGAGTACCGGGCGCCGTCCAGGCACCTCGATTAGT
TCTCGAGCTTTTGGAGTACGTCGTCTTTAGGTTGGGGGGAGGGGTTTTATGCGATGGAGTTTCCCCACAC
TGAGTGGGTGGAGACTGAAGTTAGGCCAGCTTGGCACTTGATGTAATTCTCCTTGGAATTTGCCCTTTTT
GAGTTTGGATCTTGGTTCATTCTCAAGCCTCAGACAGTGGTTCAAAGTTTTTTTCTTCCATTTCAGGTGT
CGTGACGTACGGCCACCATGACCGAGTACAAGCCCACGGTGCGCCTCGCCACCCGCGACGACGTCCCCAG
GGCCGTACGCACCCTCGCCGCCGCGTTCGCCGACTACCCCGCCACGCGCCACACCGTCGATCCGGACCGC
CACATCGAGCGGGTCACCGAGCTGCAAGAACTCTTCCTCACGCGCGTCGGGCTCGACATCGGCAAGGTGT
GGGTCGCGGACGACGGCGCCGCCGTGGCGGTCTGGACCACGCCGGAGAGCGTCGAAGCGGGGGCGGTGTT
CGCCGAGATCGGCCCGCGCATGGCCGAGTTGAGCGGTTCCCGGCTGGCCGCGCAGCAACAGATGGAAGGC
CTCCTGGCGCCGCACCGGCCCAAGGAGCCCGCGTGGTTCCTGGCCACCGTCGGAGTCTCGCCCGACCACC
AGGGCAAGGGTCTGGGCAGCGCCGTCGTGCTCCCCGGAGTGGAGGCGGCCGAGCGCGCCGGGGTGCCCGC
CTTCCTGGAGACCTCCGCGCCCCGCAACCTCCCCTTCTACGAGCGGCTCGGCTTCACCGTCACCGCCGAC
GTCGAGGTGCCCGAAGGACCGCGCACCTGGTGCATGACCCGCAAGCCCGGTGCCTGAACGCGTTAAGTCG
ACAATCAACCTCTGGATTACAAAATTTGTGAAAGATTGACTGGTATTCTTAACTATGTTGCTCCTTTTAC
GCTATGTGGATACGCTGCTTTAATGCCTTTGTATCATGCTATTGCTTCCCGTATGGCTTTCATTTTCTCC
TCCTTGTATAAATCCTGGTTGCTGTCTCTTTATGAGGAGTTGTGGCCCGTTGTCAGGCAACGTGGCGTGG
TGTGCACTGTGTTTGCTGACGCAACCCCCACTGGTTGGGGCATTGCCACCACCTGTCAGCTCCTTTCCGG
GACTTTCGCTTTCCCCCTCCCTATTGCCACGGCGGAACTCATCGCCGCCTGCCTTGCCCGCTGCTGGACA
GGGGCTCGGCTGTTGGGCACTGACAATTCCGTGGTGTTGTCGGGGAAATCATCGTCCTTTCCTTGGCTGC
TCGCCTGTGTTGCCACCTGGATTCTGCGCGGGACGTCCTTCTGCTACGTCCCTTCGGCCCTCAATCCAGC
GGACCTTCCTTCCCGCGGCCTGCTGCCGGCTCTGCGGCCTCTTCCGCGTCTTCGCCTTCGCCCTCAGACG
AGTCGGATCTCCCTTTGGGCCGCCTCCCCGCGTCGACTTTAAGACCAATGACTTACAAGGCAGCTGTAGA
TCTTAGCCACTTTTTAAAAGAAAAGGGGGGACTGGAAGGGCTAATTCACTCCCAACGAAGACAAGATCTG
CTTTTTGCTTGTACTGGGTCTCTCTGGTTAGACCAGATCTGAGCCTGGGAGCTCTCTGGCTAACTAGGGA
ACCCACTGCTTAAGCCTCAATAAAGCTTGCCTTGAGTGCTTCAAGTAGTGTGTGCCCGTCTGTTGTGTGA
CTCTGGTAACTAGAGATCCCTCAGACCCTTTTAGTCAGTGTGGAAAATCTCTAGCAGTACGTATAGTAGT
TCATGTCATCTTATTATTCAGTATTTATAACTTGCAAAGAAATGAATATCAGAGAGTGAGAGGAACTTGT
TTATTGCAGCTTATAATGGTTACAAATAAAGCAATAGCATCACAAATTTCACAAATAAAGCATTTTTTTC
ACTGCATTCTAGTTGTGGTTTGTCCAAACTCATCAATGTATCTTATCATGTCTGGCTCTAGCTATCCCGC
CCCTAACTCCGCCCATCCCGCCCCTAACTCCGCCCAGTTCCGCCCATTCTCCGCCCCATGGCTGACTAAT
TTTTTTTATTTATGCAGAGGCCGAGGCCGCCTCGGCCTCTGAGCTATTCCAGAAGTAGTGAGGAGGCTTT
TTTGGAGGCCTAGGGACGTACCCAATTCGCCCTATAGTGAGTCGTATTACGCGCGCTCACTGGCCGTCGT
TTTACAACGTCGTGACTGGGAAAACCCTGGCGTTACCCAACTTAATCGCCTTGCAGCACATCCCCCTTTC
GCCAGCTGGCGTAATAGCGAAGAGGCCCGCACCGATCGCCCTTCCCAACAGTTGCGCAGCCTGAATGGCG
AATGGG
[124 nt withheld, positions 3367-3490]
C
[91 nt withheld, positions 3492-3582]
A
[49 nt withheld, positions 3584-3632]
CCTTTGACGTTGGAGTCCACGTTCTTT
[37 nt withheld, positions 3660-3696]
ACCCTATCTCGGTCTATTCTTTTGATTTATAAGGGATTTTGCCGATTTCGGCCTATTGGTTAAAAAATGA
GCTGATTTAACAAAAATTTAACGCGAATTTTAACAAAATATTAACGCTTACAATTTAGGTGGCACTTTTC
GGGGAAATGTGCGCGGAACCCCTATTTGTTTATTTTTCTAAATACATTCAAATATGTATCCGCTCATGAG
ACAATAACCCTGATAAATGCTTCAATAATATTGAAAAAGGAAGAGTATGAGTATTCAACATTTCCGTGTC
GCCCTTATTCCCTTTTTTGCGGCATTTTGCCTTCCTGTTTTTGCTCACCCAGAAACGCTGGTGAAAGTAA
AAGATGCTGAAGATCAGTTGGGTGCACGAGTGGGTTACATCGAACTGGATCTCAACAGCGGTAAGATCCT
TGAGAGTTTTCGCCCCGAAGAACGTTTTCCAATGATGAGCACTTTTAAAGTTCTGCTATGTGGCGCGGTA
TTATCCCGTATTGACGCCGGGCAAGAGCAACTCGGTCGCCGCATACACTATTCTCAGAATGACTTGGTTG
AGTACTCACCAGTCACAGAAAAGCATCTTACGGATGGCATGACAGTAAGAGAATTATGCAGTGCTGCCAT
AACCATGAGTGATAACACTGCGGCCAACTTACTTCTGACAACGATCGGAGGACCGAAGGAGCTAACCGCT
TTTTTGCACAACATGGGGGATCATGTAACTCGCCTTGATCGTTGGGAACCGGAGCTGAATGAAGCCATAC
CAAACGACGAGCGTGACACCACGATGCCTGTAGCAATGGCAACAACGTTGCGCAAACTATTAACTGGCGA
ACTACTTACTCTAGCTTCCCGGCAACAATTAATAGACTGGATGGAGGCGGATAAAGTTGCAGGACCACTT
CTGCGCTCGGCCCTTCCGGCTGGCTGGTTTATTGCTGATAAATCTGGAGCCGGTGAGCGTGGGTCTCGCG
GTATCATTGCAGCACTGGGGCCAGATGGTAAGCCCTCCCGTATCGTAGTTATCTACACGACGGGGAGTCA
GGCAACTATGGATGAACGAAATAGACAGATCGCTGAGATAGGTGCCTCACTGATTAAGCATTGGTAACTG
TCAGACCAAGTTTACTCATATATACTTTAGATTGATTTAAAACTTCATTTTTAATTTAAAAGGATCTAGG
TGAAGATCCTTTTTGATAATCTCATGACCAAAATCCCTTAACGTGAGTTTTCGTTCCACTGAGCGTCAGA
CCCCGTAGAAAAGATCAAAGGATCTTCTTGAGATCCTTTTTTTCTGCGCGTAATCTGCTGCTTGCAAACA
AAAAAACCACCGCTACCAGCGGTGGTTTGTTTGCCGGATCAAGAGCTACCAACTCTTTTTCCGAAGGTAA
CTGGCTTCAGCAGAGCGCAGATACCAAATACTGTTCTTCTAGTGTAGCCGTAGTTAGGCCACCACTTCAA
GAACTCTGTAGCACCGCCTACATACCTCGCTCTGCTAATCCTGTTACCAGTGGCTGCTGCCAGTGGCGAT
AAGTCGTGTCTTACCGGGTTGGACTCAAGACGATAGTTACCGGATAAGGCGCAGCGGTCGGGCTGAACGG
GGGGTTCGTGCACACAGCCCAGCTTGGAGCGAACGACCTACACCGAACTGAGATACCTACAGCGTGAGCT
ATGAGAAAGCGCCACGCTTCCCGAAGGGAGAAAGGCGGACAGGTATCCGGTAAGCGGCAGGGTCGGAACA
GGAGAGCGCACGAGGGAGCTTCCAGGGGGAAACGCCTGGTATCTTTATAGTCCTGTCGGGTTTCGCCACC
TCTGACTTGAGCGTCGATTTTTGTGATGCTCGTCAGGGGGGCGGAGCCTATGGAAAAACGCCAGCAACGC
GGCCTTTTTACGGTTCCTGGCCTTTTGCTGGCCTTTTGCTCACATGTTCTTTCCTGCGTTATCCCCTGAT
TCTGTGGATAACCGTATTACCGCCTTTGAGTGAGCTGATACCGCTCGCCGCAGCCGAACGACCGAGCGCA
GCGAGTCAGTGAGCGAGGAAGCGGAAGAGCGCCCAATACGCAAACCGCCTCTCCCCGCGCGTTGGCCGAT
TCATTAATGCAGCTGGCACGACAGGTTTCCCGACTGGAAAGCGGGCAGTGAGCGCAACGCAATTAATGTG
AGTTAGCTCACTCATTAGGCACCCCAGGCTTTACACTTTATGCTTCCGGCTCGTATGTTGTGTGGAATTG
TGAGCGGATAACAATTTCACACAGGAAACAGCTATGACCATGATTACGCCAAGCGCGCAATTAACCCTCA
CTAAAGGGAACAAAAGCTGGAGCTGCAAGCTTAATGTAGTCTTATGCAATACTCTTGTAGTCTTGCAACA
TGGTAACGATGAGTTAGCAACATGCCTTACAAGGAGAGAAAAAGCACCGTGCATGCCGATTGGTGGAAGT
AAGGTGGTACGATCGTGCCTTATTAGGAAGGCAACAGACGGGTCTGACATGGATTGGACGAACCACTGAA
TTGCCGCATTGCAGAGATATTGTATTTAAGTGCCTAGCTCGATACATAAACGGGTCTCTCTGGTTAGACC
AGATCTGAGCCTGGGAGCTCTCTGGCTAACTAGGGAACCCACTGCTTAAGCCTCAATAAAGCTTGCCTTG
AGTGCTTCAAGTAGTGTGTGCCCGTCTGTTGTGTGACTCTGGTAACTAGAGATCCCTCAGACCCTTTTAG
TCAGTGTGGAAAATCTCTAGCAGTGGCGCCCGAACAGGGACTTGAAAGCGAAAGGGAAACCAGAGGAGCT
CTCTCGACGCAGGACTCGGCTTGCTGAAGCGCGCACGGCAAGAGGCGAGGGGCGGCGACTGGTGAGTACG
CCAAAAATTTTGACTAGCGGAGGCTAGAAGGAGAGAGATGGGTGCGAGAGCGTCAGTATTAAGCGGGGGA
GAATTAGATCGCGATGGGAAAAAATTCGGTTAAGGCCAGGGGGAAAGAAAAAATATAAATTAAAACATAT
AGTATGGGCAAGCAGGGAGCTAGAACGATTCGCAGTTAATCCTGGCCTGTTAGAAACATCAGAAGGCTGT
AGACAAATACTGGGACAGCTACAACCATCCCTTCAGACAGGATCAGAAGAACTTAGATCATTATATAATA
CAGTAGCAACCCTCTATTGTGTGCATCAAAGGATAGAGATAAAAGACACCAAGGAAGCTTTAGACAAGAT
AGAGGAAGAGCAAAACAAAAGTAAGACCACCGCACAGCAAGCGGCCGCTGATCTTCAGACCTGGAGGAGG
AGATATGAGGGACAATTGGAGAAGTGAATTATATAAATATAAAGTAGTAAAAATTGAACCATTAGGAGTA
GCACCCACCAAGGCAAAGAGAAGAGTGGTGCAGAGAGAAAAAAGAGCAGTGGGAATAGGAGCTTTGTTCC
TTGGGTTCTTGGGAGCAGCAGGAAGCACTATGGGCGCAGCGTCAATGACGCTGACGGTACAGGCCAGACA
ATTATTGTCTGGTATAGTGCAGCAGCAGAACAATTTGCTGAGGGCTATTGAGGCGCAACAGCATCTGTTG
CAACTCACAGTCTGGGGCATCAAGCAGCTCCAGGCAAGAATCCTGGCTGTGGAAAGATACCTAAAGGATC
AACAGCTCCTGGGGATTTGGGGTTGCTCTGGAAAACTCATTTGCACCACTGCTGTGCCTTGGAATGCTAG
TTGGAGTAATAAATCTCTGGAACAGATTTGGAATCACACGACCTGGATGGAGTGGGACAGAGAAATTAAC
AATTACACAAGCTTAATACACTCCTTAATTGAAGAATCGCAAAACCAGCAAGAAAAGAATGAACAAGAAT
TATTGGAATTAGATAAATGGGCAAGTTTGTGGAATTGGTTTAACATAACAAATTGGCTGTGGTATATAAA
ATTATTCATAATGATAGTAGGAGGCTTGGTAGGTTTAAGAATAGTTTTTGCTGTACTTTCTATAGTGAAT
AGAGTTAGGCAGGGATATTCACCATTATCGTTTCAGACCCACCTCCCAACCCCGAGGGGACCCAGAGAGG
GCCTATTTCCCATGATTCCTTCATATTTGCATATACGATACAAGGCTGTTAGAGAGATAATTAGAATTAA
TTTGACTGTAAACACAAAGATATTAGTACAAAATACGTGACGTAGAAAGTAATAATTTCTTGGGTAGTTT
GCAGTTTTAAAATTATGTTTTAAAATGGACTATCATATGCTTACCGTAACTTGAAAGTATTTCGATTTCT
TGGCTTTATATATCTTGTGGAAAGGACGAAACACCGTGTCTCGAACCTCATTGCAAGTTTTAGAGCTAGA
AATAGCAAGTTAAAATAAGGCTAGTCCGTTATCAACTTGAAAAAGTGGCACCGAGTCGGTGCTTTTTTAA
GCTTGGCGTAACTAGATCTTGAGACAAATGGCAGTATTCATCCACAATTTTAAAAGAAAAGGGGGGATTG
GGGGGTACAGTGCAGGGGAAAGAATAGTAGACATAATAGCAACAGACATACAAACTAAAGAATTACAAAA
ACAAATTACAAAAATTCAAAATTTTCGGGTTTATTACAGGGACAGCAGAGATCCACTTTGGCGCCGGCTC
GAGGGGG
Features (pLannotate 1.2.2; 29 found; start..end, strand, type, name):
     14..80      +  CDS            small t antigen (fragment): SV40 (simian virus 40) small t antigen
    106..317     +  promoter       EF-1α core promoter: core promoter for human elongation factor EF-1α
    318..1256    +  intron         EF-1α intron A: intron upstream of the start codon of human EF-1α
   1278..1877    +  CDS            PuroR (fragment): puromycin N-acetyltransferase; pac from Streptomyces; confers resistance to puromycin
   1893..2481    +  misc_feature   WPRE: woodchuck hepatitis virus posttranscriptional regulatory element
   2532..2551    +  misc_feature   cPPT/CTS (fragment): central polypurine tract and central termination sequence of HIV-1
   2553..2786    +  LTR            3' LTR (ΔU3): self-inactivating 3' long terminal repeat (LTR) from HIV-1
   2864..2985    +  polyA_signal   SV40 poly(A) signal: SV40 polyadenylation signal
   3025..3160    +  rep_origin     SV40 ori: SV40 origin of replication
   3181..3199    -  promoter       T7 promoter: promoter for bacteriophage T7 RNA polymerase
   3207..3362    +  CDS            lacZα (fragment): LacZα fragment of β-galactosidase; lacZ fragment
   3367..3795    +  rep_origin     f1 ori (sequence partly withheld): f1 bacteriophage origin of replication; arrow indicates direction of (+) strand synthesis
   3848..3952    +  promoter       AmpR promoter: bla
   3953..4813    +  CDS            AmpR: β-lactamase; bla; confers resistance to ampicillin, carbenicillin, and related antibiotics
   4984..5572    +  rep_origin     ori: high-copy-number ColE1/pMB1/pBR322/pUC origin of replication
   5755..5847    +  CDS            lacI (fragment): lac repressor; lacI; The lac repressor binds to the lac operator to inhibit transcription in E. coli. This inhibition can be relieved by adding lactose or isopropyl-β-D-thiogalactopyranoside (IPTG).
   5860..5881    +  protein_bind   CAP binding site: CAP binding activates transcription in the presence of cAMP. E. coli catabolite activator protein
   5896..5926    +  promoter       lac promoter: promoter for the E. coli lac operon
   5934..5950    +  protein_bind   lac operator: The lac repressor binds to the lac operator to inhibit transcription in E. coli. This inhibition can be relieved by adding lactose or isopropyl-β-D-thiogalactopyranoside (IPTG). lac repressor encoded by lacI
   5995..6013    +  promoter       T3 promoter: promoter for bacteriophage T3 RNA polymerase
   6041..6267    +  promoter       RSV promoter: Rous sarcoma virus enhancer/promoter
   6268..6448    +  LTR            5' LTR (truncated): truncated 5' long terminal repeat (LTR) from HIV-1
   6495..6620    +  misc_feature   HIV-1 Ψ: packaging signal of human immunodeficiency virus type 1
   6604..6967    +  CDS            HIV-1 gag (fragment): gag protein from human immunodeficiency virus 1; gag
   7113..7346    +  misc_feature   RRE: The Rev response element (RRE) of HIV-1 allows for Rev-dependent mRNA export from the nucleus to the cytoplasm.
   7723..7749    +  CDS            Rev (fragment): human immunodeficiency virus 1 (HIV-1) Rev protein; rev; enhances nuclear export of unspliced and incompletely spliced viral mRNAs
   7753..7993    +  promoter       U6 promoter: RNA polymerase III promoter for human U6 snRNA
   8023..8098    +  misc_RNA       gRNA scaffold: guide RNA scaffold for the Streptococcus pyogenes CRISPR/Cas9 system
   8154..8271    +  misc_feature   cPPT/CTS: central polypurine tract and central termination sequence of HIV-1
