[The description below was written by a language model from this plasmid's Addgene catalogue record and pLannotate feature annotations shown in this document.]
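Description:
PRKCI gRNA (BRDN0001162218) is a third-generation lentiviral CRISPR guide plasmid built on the lentiGuide-Puro backbone. It expresses a single guide RNA against human PRKCI, the gene encoding protein kinase C iota, and the guide was designed against the NM_002740.5 reference transcript. The 8.3 kb plasmid is propagated in E. coli at high copy from a ColE1/pUC-type origin under ampicillin selection (AmpR). The backbone also carries an f1 ori, an SV40 origin and poly(A) signal, and remnants of lac/lacZα cloning sequences.

The lentiviral transfer cassette begins with an RSV promoter fused to a truncated HIV-1 5' LTR, which makes genomic RNA production Tat-independent. This is followed by the Ψ packaging signal with a partial gag sequence, and by the RRE for Rev-dependent nuclear export. Within the vector, a human U6 RNA polymerase III promoter drives the targeting spacer fused to the Streptococcus pyogenes Cas9 gRNA scaffold. A cPPT/CTS element that aids nuclear import of the viral genome lies downstream. A separate EF-1α core promoter with its intron A drives puromycin N-acetyltransferase, allowing selection of transduced mammalian cells. WPRE enhances transcript expression, and the ΔU3 self-inactivating 3' LTR closes the cassette.

The plasmid does not encode Cas9. It is meant to be used with a separate Cas9 vector such as lentiCas9-Blast, or in cells that already express Cas9, to knock out PRKCI. It is an individual clone associated with a human kinome gRNA library whose guides were chosen using optimized rules for on-target activity and reduced off-target effects.
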