Addgene plasmid #76403: PRKCI gRNA (BRDN0001162218)
Purpose: 3rd generation lentiviral gRNA plasmid targeting human PRKCI
Depositing lab: John Doench & David Root. Depositing organization: Broad Institute. Publication: Optimized sgRNA design to maximize activity and minimize off-target effects of CRISPR-Cas9. Doench JG, Fusi N, Sullender M, Hegde M, Vaimberg EW, Donovan KF, Smith I, Tothova Z, Wilen C, Orchard R, Virgin HW, Listgarten J, Root DE. Nat Biotechnol. 2016 Jan 18. doi: 10.1038/nbt.3437. PubMed 26780180.
Backbone
  Vector backbone: lentiGuide-Puro
  Backbone manufacturer: Zhang Lab (Addgene plasmid # 52963)
  Vector type: Mammalian Expression, Lentiviral, CRISPR
  Selectable markers: Puromycin
Growth in bacteria
  Bacterial resistance: Ampicillin, 100 μg/mL
  Growth temperature: 37°C
  Growth strain: DH5alpha
  Copy number: High Copy
Gene/Insert
  Gene/Insert name: PRKCI (alt names: PRKCI; NM_002740.5)
  gRNA/shRNA sequence: TGTCTCGAACCTCATTGCAA
  Species: H. sapiens (human)
  Entrez Gene: PRKCI (a.k.a. DXS1179E, PKCI, nPKC-iota)
  Promoter: hU6
  Cloning method: Unknown
  Sequencing primers: 5′ U6-F; 3′ pS2-R
Terms and licenses: Academic/Nonprofit Terms; Industry Terms: Not Available to Industry
Depositor comments: The gRNA was designed to target the following Genbank reference sequence(s): NM_002740.5. Note that this plasmid does NOT contain Cas9. It should be used in conjunction with lentiCas9-Blast (Addgene #52962) or otherwise with cell lines already expressing Cas9. Browse the full kinome gRNA library at http://www.addgene.org/pooled-library/broadgpp-human-kinome/ or visit http://www.broadinstitute.org/rnai/public/ for detailed protocols and information.
How to cite: PRKCI gRNA (BRDN0001162218) was a gift from John Doench & David Root (Addgene plasmid # 76403 ; http://n2t.net/addgene:76403 ; RRID:Addgene_76403)
