>Addgene plasmid #76403 | PRKCI gRNA (BRDN0001162218) | depositor partial sequence | sequence record 143863 | Target Sequence
TGTCTCGAACCTCATTGCAA
