>Addgene plasmid #76403 | PRKCI gRNA (BRDN0001162218) | addgene partial sequence | sequence record 185771 | hU6-F
AGAAAGTAATAATTTCTTGGGTAGTTTGCAGTTTTAAAATTATGTTTTAAAATGGACTATCATATGCTTA
CCGTAACTTGAAAGTATTTCGATTTCTTGGCTTTATATATCTTGTGGAAAGGACGAAACACCGTGTCTCG
AACCTCATTGCAAGTTTTAGAGCTAGAAATAGCAAGTTAAAATAAGGCTAGTCCGTTATCAACTTGAAAA
AGTGGCACCGAGTCGGTGCTTTTTTAAGCTTGGCGTAACTAGATCTTGAGACAAATGGCAGTATTCATCC
ACAATTTTAAAAGAAAAGGGGGGATTGGGGGGTACAGTGCAGGGGAAAGAATAGTAGACATAATAGCAAC
AGACATACAAACTAAAGAATTACAAAAACAAATTACAAAAATTCAAAATTTTCGGGTTTATTACAGGGAC
AGCAGAGATCCACTTTGGCGCCGGCTCGAGGGGGCCCGGGTGCAAAGATGGATAAAGTTTTAAACAGAGA
GGAATCTTTGCAGCTAATGGACCTTCTAGGTCTTGAAAGGAGTGGGAATTGGCTCCGGTGCCCGTCAGTG
GGCAGAGCGC
